>Addgene plasmid #89515 | tubulin-CeNL_pcDNA3 | addgene full sequence | sequence record 176632 | Addgene NGS Result
GTCGCTGAGTAGTGCGCGAGCAAAATTTAAGCTACAACAAGGCAAGGCTTGACCGACAATTGCATGAAGA
ATCTGCTTAGGGTTAGGCGTTTTGCGCTGCTTCGCGATGTACGGGCCAGATATACGCGTTGACATTGATT
ATTGACTAGTTATTAATAGTAATCAATTACGGGGTCATTAGTTCATAGCCCATATATGGAGTTCCGCGTT
ACATAACTTACGGTAAATGGCCCGCCTGGCTGACCGCCCAACGACCCCCGCCCATTGACGTCAATAATGA
CGTATGTTCCCATAGTAACGCCAATAGGGACTTTCCATTGACGTCAATGGGTGGAGTATTTACGGTAAAC
TGCCCACTTGGCAGTACATCAAGTGTATCATATGCCAAGTACGCCCCCTATTGACGTCAATGACGGTAAA
TGGCCCGCCTGGCATTATGCCCAGTACATGACCTTATGGGACTTTCCTACTTGGCAGTACATCTACGTAT
TAGTCATCGCTATTACCATGGTGATGCGGTTTTGGCAGTACATCAATGGGCGTGGATAGCGGTTTGACTC
ACGGGGATTTCCAAGTCTCCACCCCATTGACGTCAATGGGAGTTTGTTTTGGCACCAAAATCAACGGGAC
TTTCCAAAATGTCGTAACAACTCCGCCCCATTGACGCAAATGGGCGGTAGGCGTGTACGGTGGGAGGTCT
ATATAAGCAGAGCTCTCTGGCTAACTAGAGAACCCACTGCTTACTGGCTTATCGAAATTAATACGACTCA
CTATAGGGAGACCCAAGCTTCGCCACCATGAGGGAAATCGTGCACATCCAGGCCGGACAGTGTGGCAACC
AGATCGGTGCTAAGTTCTGGGAGGTGATAAGCGATGAACATGGCATCGACCCCACCGGTACCTACCACGG
TGACAGCGACCTGCAGCTGGACCGAATCTCTGTGTACTATAATGAAGCCACAGGTGGCAAGTATGTCCCT
CGAGCTATCTTGGTGGATCTAGAACCTGGGACTATGGACTCCGTTCGCTCAGGTCCTTTTGGCCAGATCT
TCAGACCAGACAACTTCGTTTTCGGTCAGTCTGGGGCAGGCAACAACTGGGCTAAAGGCCACTACACAGA
GGGAGCTGAGTTGGTTGACTCTGTCTTGGATGTGGTGCGGAAGGAGGCGGAGAGCTGTGATTGCCTGCAA
GGCTTTCAGCTGACCCACTCACTGGGTGGAGGCACTGGCTCTGGCATGGGCACCCTGCTCATCAGCAAGA
TCCGGGAAGAATATCCTGACCGTATCATGAATACCTTCAGTGTGGTGCCCTCGCCCAAAGTGTCTGATAC
CGTGGTCGAGCCCTACAATGCCACCCTGTCTGTCCATCAGTTGGTTGAGAACACGGATGAGACCTACTGC
ATCGACAACGAGGCCCTCTACGACATCTGCTTCCGTACCCTCAAGCTCACCACGCCAACCTACGGAGACC
TGAACCATCTCGTCTCGGCCACCATGAGCGGCGTCACCACCTGCCTCCGTTTCCCGGGCCAGCTTAATGC
TGACCTTCGAAAGCTGGCTGTCAACATGGTGCCATTCCCACGTCTCCACTTCTTCATGCCTGGCTTTGCC
CCTCTCACCAGCCGTGGAAGCCAGCAGTACCGGGCCCTCACTGTGCCTGAACTTACCCAGCAGGTCTTCG
ATGCCAAGAACATGATGGCCGCCTGCGACCCGCGCCACGGCCGGTACCTCACAGTTGCCGCCGTCTTCCG
TGGACGGATGTCCATGAAGGAGGTGGATGAGCAGATGCTCAACGTGCAGAACAAGAATAGCAGCTACTTC
GTGGAATGGATCCCCAACAATGTCAAGACAGCTGTCTGTGACATCCCACCGCGTGGCCTCAAGATGGCAG
TCACCTTCATTGGAAACAGCACAGCCATCCAGGAGCTCTTCAAGCGCATCTCTGAGCAGTTTACGGCTAT
GTTCCGCCGGAAGGCTTTCCTCCACTGGTATACGGGTGAGGGCATGGACGAGATGGAGTTCACCGAAGCT
GAGAGCAACATGAACGACCTCGTCTCTGAGTACCAGCAGTACCAGGATGCCACCGCGGAAGAGGAAGAGG
ATTTCGGAGAGGAGGCAGAAGAGGAGGCCCAGTCGACGGTACCGCGGGCCCGGGATCCAGGATCTGGCGG
AGGAAGTGGGGGAGGATCTGGAGAATTCATGGTGAGCAAGGGCGAGGAGCTGTTCACCGGGGTGGTGCCC
ATCCTGGTCGAGCTGGACGGCGACGTAAACGGCCACAAGTTCAGCGTGTCCGGCGAGGGCGAGGGCGATG
CCACCTACGGCAAGCTGACCCTGAAGTTCATCTGCACCACCGGCAAGCTGCCCGTGCCCTGGCCCACCCT
CGTGACCACCCTGTCCTGGGGCGTGCAGTGCTTCGCCCGCTACCCCGACCACATGAAGCAGCACGACTTC
TTCAAGTCCGCCATGCCCGAAGGCTACGTCCAGGAGCGCACCATCTTCTTCAAGGACGACGGCAACTACA
AGACCCGCGCCGAGGTGAAGTTCGAGGGCGACACCCTGGTGAACCGCATCGAGCTGAAGGGCATCGACTT
CAAGGAGGACGGCAACATCCTGGGGCACAAGCTGGAGTACAACTACTTTAGCGACAACGTCTATATCACC
GCCGACAAGCAGAAGAACGGCATCAAGGCCAACTTCAAGATCCGCCACAACATCGAGGACGGCGGCGTGC
AGCTCGCCGACCACTACCAGCAGAACACCCCCATCGGCGACGGCCCCGTGCTGCTGCCCGACAACCACTA
CCTGAGCACCCAGTCCAAGCTGAGCAAAGACCCCAACGAGAAGCGCGATCACATGGTCCTGCTGGAGTTC
GTGACCGCCGCCGGGTTGCATACACTCGAAGATTTCGTTGGGGACTGGCGACAGACAGCCGGCTACAACC
TGGACCAAGTCCTTGAACAGGGAGGTGTGTCCAGTTTGTTTCAGAATCTCGGGGTGTCCGTAACTCCGAT
CCAAAGGATTGTCCTGAGCGGTGAAAATGGGCTGAAGATCGACATCCATGTCATCATCCCGTATGAAGGT
CTGAGCGGCGACCAAATGGGCCAGATCGAAAAAATTTTTAAGGTGGTGTACCCTGTGGATGATCATCACT
TTAAGGTGATCCTGCACTATGGCACACTGGTAATCGACGGGGTTACGCCGAACATGATCGACTATTTCGG
ACGGCCGTATGAAGGCATCGCCGTGTTCGACGGCAAAAAGATCACTGTAACAGGGACCCTGTGGAACGGC
AACAAAATTATCGACGAGCGCCTGATCAACCCCGACGGCTCCCTGCTGTTCCGAGTAACCATCAACGGAG
TGACCGGCTGGCGGCTGTGCGAACGCATTCTGGCGTAAGCGGCCGCTCGAGCATGCATCTAGAGGGCCCT
ATTCTATAGTGTCACCTAAATGCTAGAGCTCGCTGATCAGCCTCGACTGTGCCTTCTAGTTGCCAGCCAT
CTGTTGTTTGCCCCTCCCCCGTGCCTTCCTTGACCCTGGAAGGTGCCACTCCCACTGTCCTTTCCTAATA
AAATGAGGAAATTGCATCGCATTGTCTGAGTAGGTGTCATTCTATTCTGGGGGGTGGGGTGGGGCAGGAC
AGCAAGGGGGAGGATTGGGAAGACAATAGCAGGCATGCTGGGGATGCGGTGGGCTCTATGGCTTCTGAGG
CGGAAAGAACCAGCTGGGGCTCTAGGGGGTATCCCC
[124 nt withheld, positions 3747-3870]
C
[91 nt withheld, positions 3872-3962]
A
[49 nt withheld, positions 3964-4012]
CCTTTGACGTTGGAGTCCACGTTCTTT
[37 nt withheld, positions 4040-4076]
ACCCTATCTCGGTCTATTCTTTTGATTTATAAGGGATTTTGCCGATTTCGGCCTATTGGTTAAAAAATGA
GCTGATTTAACAAAAATTTAACGCGAATTAATTCTGTGGAATGTGTGTCAGTTAGGGTGTGGAAAGTCCC
CAGGCTCCCCAGCAGGCAGAAGTATGCAAAGCATGCATCTCAATTAGTCAGCAACCAGGTGTGGAAAGTC
CCCAGGCTCCCCAGCAGGCAGAAGTATGCAAAGCATGCATCTCAATTAGTCAGCAACCATAGTCCCGCCC
CTAACTCCGCCCATCCCGCCCCTAACTCCGCCCAGTTCCGCCCATTCTCCGCCCCATGGCTGACTAATTT
TTTTTATTTATGCAGAGGCCGAGGCCGCCTCTGCCTCTGAGCTATTCCAGAAGTAGTGAGGAGGCTTTTT
TGGAGGCCTAGGCTTTTGCAAAAAGCTCCCGGGAGCTTGTATATCCATTTTCGGATCTGATCAAGAGACA
GGATGAGGATCGTTTCGCATGATTGAACAAGATGGATTGCACGCAGGTTCTCCGGCCGCTTGGGTGGAGA
GGCTATTCGGCTATGACTGGGCACAACAGACAATCGGCTGCTCTGATGCCGCCGTGTTCCGGCTGTCAGC
GCAGGGGCGCCCGGTTCTTTTTGTCAAGACCGACCTGTCCGGTGCCCTGAATGAACTGCAGGACGAGGCA
GCGCGGCTATCGTGGCTGGCCACGACGGGCGTTCCTTGCGCAGCTGTGCTCGACGTTGTCACTGAAGCGG
GAAGGGACTGGCTGCTATTGGGCGAAGTGCCGGGGCAGGATCTCCTGTCATCTCACCTTGCTCCTGCCGA
GAAAGTATCCATCATGGCTGATGCAATGCGGCGGCTGCATACGCTTGATCCGGCTACCTGCCCATTCGAC
CACCAAGCGAAACATCGCATCGAGCGAGCACGTACTCGGATGGAAGCCGGTCTTGTCGATCAGGATGATC
TGGACGAAGAGCATCAGGGGCTCGCGCCAGCCGAACTGTTCGCCAGGCTCAAGGCGCGCATGCCCGACGG
CGAGGATCTCGTCGTGACCCATGGCGATGCCTGCTTGCCGAATATCATGGTGGAAAATGGCCGCTTTTCT
GGATTCATCGACTGTGGCCGGCTGGGTGTGGCGGACCGCTATCAGGACATAGCGTTGGCTACCCGTGATA
TTGCTGAAGAGCTTGGCGGCGAATGGGCTGACCGCTTCCTCGTGCTTTACGGTATCGCCGCTCCCGATTC
GCAGCGCATCGCCTTCTATCGCCTTCTTGACGAGTTCTTCTGAGCGGGACTCTGGGGTTCGAAATGACCG
ACCAAGCGACGCCCAACCTGCCATCACGAGATTTCGATTCCACCGCCGCCTTCTATGAAAGGTTGGGCTT
CGGAATCGTTTTCCGGGACGCCGGCTGGATGATCCTCCAGCGCGGGGATCTCATGCTGGAGTTCTTCGCC
CACCCCAACTTGTTTATTGCAGCTTATAATGGTTACAAATAAAGCAATAGCATCACAAATTTCACAAATA
AAGCATTTTTTTCACTGCATTCTAGTTGTGGTTTGTCCAAACTCATCAATGTATCTTATCATGTCTGTAT
ACCGTCGACCTCTAGCTAGAGCTTGGCGTAATCATGGTCATAGCTGTTTCCTGTGTGAAATTGTTATCCG
CTCACAATTCCACACAACATACGAGCCGGAAGCATAAAGTGTAAAGCCTGGGGTGCCTAATGAGTGAGCT
AACTCACATTAATTGCGTTGCGCTCACTGCCCGCTTTCCAGTCGGGAAACCTGTCGTGCCAGCTGCATTA
ATGAATCGGCCAACGCGCGGGGAGAGGCGGTTTGCGTATTGGGCGCTCTTCCGCTTCCTCGCTCACTGAC
TCGCTGCGCTCGGTCGTTCGGCTGCGGCGAGCGGTATCAGCTCACTCAAAGGCGGTAATACGGTTATCCA
CAGAATCAGGGGATAACGCAGGAAAGAACATGTGAGCAAAAGGCCAGCAAAAGGCCAGGAACCGTAAAAA
GGCCGCGTTGCTGGCGTTTTTCCATAGGCTCCGCCCCCCTGACGAGCATCACAAAAATCGACGCTCAAGT
CAGAGGTGGCGAAACCCGACAGGACTATAAAGATACCAGGCGTTTCCCCCTGGAAGCTCCCTCGTGCGCT
CTCCTGTTCCGACCCTGCCGCTTACCGGATACCTGTCCGCCTTTCTCCCTTCGGGAAGCGTGGCGCTTTC
TCATAGCTCACGCTGTAGGTATCTCAGTTCGGTGTAGGTCGTTCGCTCCAAGCTGGGCTGTGTGCACGAA
CCCCCCGTTCAGCCCGACCGCTGCGCCTTATCCGGTAACTATCGTCTTGAGTCCAACCCGGTAAGACACG
ACTTATCGCCACTGGCAGCAGCCACTGGTAACAGGATTAGCAGAGCGAGGTATGTAGGCGGTGCTACAGA
GTTCTTGAAGTGGTGGCCTAACTACGGCTACACTAGAAGAACAGTATTTGGTATCTGCGCTCTGCTGAAG
CCAGTTACCTTCGGAAAAAGAGTTGGTAGCTCTTGATCCGGCAAACAAACCACCGCTGGTAGCGGTGGTT
TTTTTGTTTGCAAGCAGCAGATTACGCGCAGAAAAAAAGGATCTCAAGAAGATCCTTTGATCTTTTCTAC
GGGGTCTGACGCTCAGTGGAACGAAAACTCACGTTAAGGGATTTTGGTCATGAGATTATCAAAAAGGATC
TTCACCTAGATCCTTTTAAATTAAAAATGAAGTTTTAAATCAATCTAAAGTATATATGAGTAAACTTGGT
CTGACAGTTACCAATGCTTAATCAGTGAGGCACCTATCTCAGCGATCTGTCTATTTCGTTCATCCATAGT
TGCCTGACTCCCCGTCGTGTAGATAACTACGATACGGGAGGGCTTACCATCTGGCCCCAGTGCTGCAATG
ATACCGCGAGACCCACGCTCACCGGCTCCAGATTTATCAGCAATAAACCAGCCAGCCGGAAGGGCCGAGC
GCAGAAGTGGTCCTGCAACTTTATCCGCCTCCATCCAGTCTATTAATTGTTGCCGGGAAGCTAGAGTAAG
TAGTTCGCCAGTTAATAGTTTGCGCAACGTTGTTGCCATTGCTACAGGCATCGTGGTGTCACGCTCGTCG
TTTGGTATGGCTTCATTCAGCTCCGGTTCCCAACGATCAAGGCGAGTTACATGATCCCCCATGTTGTGCA
AAAAAGCGGTTAGCTCCTTCGGTCCTCCGATCGTTGTCAGAAGTAAGTTGGCCGCAGTGTTATCACTCAT
GGTTATGGCAGCACTGCATAATTCTCTTACTGTCATGCCATCCGTAAGATGCTTTTCTGTGACTGGTGAG
TACTCAACCAAGTCATTCTGAGAATAGTGTATGCGGCGACCGAGTTGCTCTTGCCCGGCGTCAATACGGG
ATAATACCGCGCCACATAGCAGAACTTTAAAAGTGCTCATCATTGGAAAACGTTCTTCGGGGCGAAAACT
CTCAAGGATCTTACCGCTGTTGAGATCCAGTTCGATGTAACCCACTCGTGCACCCAACTGATCTTCAGCA
TCTTTTACTTTCACCAGCGTTTCTGGGTGAGCAAAAACAGGAAGGCAAAATGCCGCAAAAAAGGGAATAA
GGGCGACACGGAAATGTTGAATACTCATACTCTTCCTTTTTCAATATTATTGAAGCATTTATCAGGGTTA
TTGTCTCATGAGCGGATACATATTTGAATGTATTTAGAAAAATAAACAAATAGGGGTTCCGCGCACATTT
CCCCGAAAAGTGCCACCTGACGTCGACGGATCGGGAGATCTCCCGATCCCCTATGGTGCACTCTCAGTAC
AATCTGCTCTGATGCCGCATAGTTAAGCCAGTATCTGCTCCCTGCTTGTGTGTTGGAG
Features (pLannotate 1.2.2; 24 found; start..end, strand, type, name):
    131..510     +  enhancer       CMV enhancer: human cytomegalovirus immediate early enhancer
    511..714     +  promoter       CMV promoter: human cytomegalovirus (CMV) immediate early promoter
    710..743     +  LTR            5' LTR (truncated) (fragment): truncated 5' long terminal repeat (LTR) from HIV-1
    759..777     +  promoter       T7 promoter: promoter for bacteriophage T7 RNA polymerase
    798..2129    +  CDS            TUBB5: TBB5_CRIGR - Also known as TUBB. Experimental evidence at protein level: Swiss-Prot protein existence level 1. Tubulin is the major constituent of microtubules. It binds two moles of GTP, one at an exchangeable site on the beta chain and one at a non-exchangeable site on the alpha chain. From Cricetulus griseus (Chinese hamster) (Cricetulus barabensis griseus).
   2130..2158    +  misc_feature   MCS (fragment): multiple cloning site
   2199..2888    +  CDS            mTurquoise2: mTurquoise2 is a basic (constitutively fluorescent) cyan fluorescent protein published in 2012, derived from Aequorea victoria. It is reported to be a rapidly-maturing monomer with very low acid sensitivity.
   2892..3398    +  CDS            Nluc: NanoLuc® luciferase human codon-optimized
   3433..3451    -  promoter       SP6 promoter: promoter for bacteriophage SP6 RNA polymerase
   3477..3701    +  polyA_signal   bGH poly(A) signal: bovine growth hormone polyadenylation signal
   3705..3726    +  promoter       SV40 promoter (fragment): SV40 enhancer and early promoter
   3747..4175    +  rep_origin     f1 ori (sequence partly withheld): f1 bacteriophage origin of replication; arrow indicates direction of (+) strand synthesis
   4189..4518    +  promoter       SV40 promoter: SV40 enhancer and early promoter
   4585..5376    +  CDS            neo: KKA2_KLEPN - Also known as kan, nptII. Experimental evidence at protein level: Swiss-Prot protein existence level 1. Resistance to kanamycin, neomycin, paromomycin, ribostamycin, butirosin and gentamicin B. From Klebsiella pneumoniae.
   5400..5558    +  CDS            ble (fragment): BLE_KLEPN - Experimental evidence at protein level: Swiss-Prot protein existence level 1. Binding protein with a strong affinity to the bleomycin family of antibiotics. Binds to CL990; an antimitotic-antibiotic compound. From Klebsiella pneumoniae.
   5553..5674    +  polyA_signal   SV40 poly(A) signal: SV40 polyadenylation signal
   5747..5763    -  protein_bind   lac operator: The lac repressor binds to the lac operator to inhibit transcription in E. coli. This inhibition can be relieved by adding lactose or isopropyl-β-D-thiogalactopyranoside (IPTG). lac repressor encoded by lacI
   5771..5801    -  promoter       lac promoter: promoter for the E. coli lac operon
   5816..5837    -  protein_bind   CAP binding site: CAP binding activates transcription in the presence of cAMP. E. coli catabolite activator protein
   5850..5942    -  CDS            lacI (fragment): lac repressor; lacI; The lac repressor binds to the lac operator to inhibit transcription in E. coli. This inhibition can be relieved by adding lactose or isopropyl-β-D-thiogalactopyranoside (IPTG).
   6125..6713    -  rep_origin     ori: high-copy-number ColE1/pMB1/pBR322/pUC origin of replication
   6884..7744    -  CDS            AmpR: β-lactamase; bla; confers resistance to ampicillin, carbenicillin, and related antibiotics
   7745..7849    -  promoter       AmpR promoter: bla
   7908..7960    -  misc_feature   bom (fragment): basis of mobility region from pBR322
