[The description below was written by a language model from this plasmid's Addgene catalogue record and pLannotate feature annotations shown in this document.]
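Description:
tubulin-CeNL_pcDNA3 is a mammalian expression plasmid built on the pcDNA3 backbone that produces β-tubulin fused to CeNL, the cyan member of a family of colour-shifted bright luminescent proteins derived from NanoLuc luciferase. The sequenced construct is about 8 kb. In bacteria it is maintained at high copy through a ColE1/pUC-type origin and selected with ampicillin via the β-lactamase gene. An f1 origin is also present. For mammalian cells, an SV40 early promoter drives a neomycin phosphotransferase cassette ending in an SV40 polyadenylation signal, allowing G418 selection of stable transfectants.

The expression unit is driven by the human CMV immediate-early enhancer and promoter and terminated by the bovine growth hormone poly(A) signal, with T7 and SP6 promoters flanking the insert as is usual for this backbone. The open reading frame begins with a β-tubulin coding sequence, which the automated annotation matches best to Chinese hamster TUBB5, although the catalogue entry does not state the tubulin's species. A short linker derived from a multiple cloning site follows, then the synthetic CeNL module, cloned between EcoRI and NotI. CeNL consists of the cyan fluorescent protein mTurquoise2 joined directly to NanoLuc. In this design, energy from the luciferase reaction is transferred to the adjacent fluorescent protein, giving cyan-shifted emission without excitation light. Placing tubulin at the N terminus targets the reporter to microtubules, so the plasmid serves as a cytoskeletal marker for real-time bioluminescence imaging, including multicolour experiments alongside the other colour variants. A few small annotated fragments (an HIV-1 LTR piece, ble, lacI) appear to be incidental sequence matches in the backbone rather than functional elements.
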