Addgene plasmid #89515: tubulin-CeNL_pcDNA3
Purpose: Cyan color variant of bright luminescent protein, fused to b-tubulin
Depositing lab: Takeharu Nagai. Depositing organization: The University of Osaka. Publication: Five colour variants of bright luminescent protein for real-time multicolour bioimaging. Suzuki K, Kimura T, Shinoda H, Bai G, Daniels MJ, Arai Y, Nakano M, Nagai T. Nat Commun. 2016 Dec 14;7:13718. doi: 10.1038/ncomms13718. PubMed 27966527.
Backbone
  Vector backbone: pcDNA3
  Backbone manufacturer: Invitrogen
  Backbone size w/o insert (bp): 5400
  Vector type: Mammalian Expression
  Selectable markers: Neomycin (select with G418)
Growth in bacteria
  Bacterial resistance: Ampicillin, 100 μg/mL
  Growth temperature: 37°C
  Growth strain: DH5alpha
  Copy number: High Copy
Gene/Insert
  Gene/Insert name: CeNL
  Species: Synthetic
  Insert size (bp): 1200
  GenBank ID: LC128714
  Promoter: CMV
  Tag / fusion protein: b-tubulin (N terminal on insert)
  Cloning method: Restriction Enzyme; 5′ cloning site EcoRI (not destroyed); 3′ cloning site NotI (not destroyed)
  Sequencing primers: 5′ CMV-F; 3′ BGHrev
Terms and licenses: Academic/Nonprofit Terms; Industry Terms: Not Available to Industry
Depositor comments: Derived from NanoLuc luciferase
How to cite: tubulin-CeNL_pcDNA3 was a gift from Takeharu Nagai (Addgene plasmid # 89515 ; http://n2t.net/addgene:89515 ; RRID:Addgene_89515)
