>Addgene plasmid #89515 | tubulin-CeNL_pcDNA3 | depositor partial sequence | sequence record 173455 | CeNL moiety
ATGGTGAGCAAGGGCGAGGAGCTGTTCACCGGGGTGGTGCCCATCCTGGTCGAGCTGGACGGCGACGTAA
ACGGCCACAAGTTCAGCGTGTCCGGCGAGGGCGAGGGCGATGCCACCTACGGCAAGCTGACCCTGAAGTT
CATCTGCACCACCGGCAAGCTGCCCGTGCCCTGGCCCACCCTCGTGACCACCCTGTCCTGGGGCGTGCAG
TGCTTCGCCCGCTACCCCGACCACATGAAGCAGCACGACTTCTTCAAGTCCGCCATGCCCGAAGGCTACG
TCCAGGAGCGCACCATCTTCTTCAAGGACGACGGCAACTACAAGACCCGCGCCGAGGTGAAGTTCGAGGG
CGACACCCTGGTGAACCGCATCGAGCTGAAGGGCATCGACTTCAAGGAGGACGGCAACATCCTGGGGCAC
AAGCTGGAGTACAACTACTTTAGCGACAACGTCTATATCACCGCCGACAAGCAGAAGAACGGCATCAAGG
CCAACTTCAAGATCCGCCACAACATCGAGGACGGCGGCGTGCAGCTCGCCGACCACTACCAGCAGAACAC
CCCCATCGGCGACGGCCCCGTGCTGCTGCCCGACAACCACTACCTGAGCACCCAGTCCAAGCTGAGCAAA
GACCCCAACGAGAAGCGCGATCACATGGTCCTGCTGGAGTTCGTGACCGCCGCCGGGTTGCATACACTCG
AAGATTTCGTTGGGGACTGGCGACAGACAGCCGGCTACAACCTGGACCAAGTCCTTGAACAGGGAGGTGT
GTCCAGTTTGTTTCAGAATCTCGGGGTGTCCGTAACTCCGATCCAAAGGATTGTCCTGAGCGGTGAAAAT
GGGCTGAAGATCGACATCCATGTCATCATCCCGTATGAAGGTCTGAGCGGCGACCAAATGGGCCAGATCG
AAAAAATTTTTAAGGTGGTGTACCCTGTGGATGATCATCACTTTAAGGTGATCCTGCACTATGGCACACT
GGTAATCGACGGGGTTACGCCGAACATGATCGACTATTTCGGACGGCCGTATGAAGGCATCGCCGTGTTC
GACGGCAAAAAGATCACTGTAACAGGGACCCTGTGGAACGGCAACAAAATTATCGACGAGCGCCTGATCA
ACCCCGACGGCTCCCTGCTGTTCCGAGTAACCATCAACGGAGTGACCGGCTGGCGGCTGTGCGAACGCAT
TCTGGCGTAA
